Addgene plasmid #72016: Sema3c(S)-AP-His
Purpose: Expresses the Sema3C protein (truncated at cleavage site P1; ie, short), C-terminally fused to alkaline phosphatase + 6X histidine tag.
Depositing lab: Woj Wojtowicz. Depositing organization: University of California, Berkeley. Publication: An extracellular biochemical screen reveals that FLRTs and Unc5s mediate neuronal subtype recognition in the retina. Visser JJ, Cheng Y, Perry SC, Chastain AB, Parsa B, Masri SS, Ray TA, Kay JN, Wojtowicz WM. Elife. 2015 Dec 3;4. pii: e08149. doi: 10.7554/eLife.08149. PubMed 26633812.
Backbone
  Vector backbone: pCMVi-SV40ori
  Vector type: Mammalian Expression
Growth in bacteria
  Bacterial resistance: Ampicillin, 100 μg/mL
  Growth temperature: 37°C
  Growth strain: DH5alpha
  Copy number: High Copy
Gene/Insert
  Gene/Insert name: Sema3c (alt names: Semaphorin 3C; NCBI gene ID 20348; Reference sequence NM_013657.5)
  Species: M. musculus (mouse)
  Insert size (bp): 1638
  Entrez Gene: Sema3c (a.k.a. 1110036B02Rik, SemE, Semae)
  Promoter: CMV
  Tag / fusion protein: AP-His (C terminal on backbone)
  Cloning method: Restriction Enzyme; 5′ cloning site NotI (not destroyed); 3′ cloning site AscI (not destroyed)
  Sequencing primers: 5′ GTCAGAGGTAACTCCCGTTGC; 3′ GAGGTTCTTGGCGGCTGTC
Terms and licenses: Academic/Nonprofit Terms; Industry Terms: Not Available to Industry
How to cite: Sema3c(S)-AP-His was a gift from Woj Wojtowicz (Addgene plasmid # 72016 ; http://n2t.net/addgene:72016 ; RRID:Addgene_72016)
