[The description below was written by a language model from this plasmid's Addgene catalogue record and pLannotate feature annotations shown in this document.]
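Description:
Sema3c(S)-AP-His is an 8,156-nt mammalian expression plasmid built on the pCMVi-SV40ori backbone and designed to produce a tagged, soluble form of mouse semaphorin 3C. It is propagated in E. coli through a high-copy ColE1/pUC-type origin under ampicillin selection (β-lactamase with its native promoter). The backbone also carries an f1 phage origin and short remnants of rop, bom and lacZα that are leftovers of earlier vector lineages rather than functional parts. An SV40 enhancer/early promoter region is annotated in the backbone. It contains the SV40 origin that gives the backbone its name, which can support episomal amplification in cells expressing large T antigen. No mammalian selection marker is annotated.

The expression cassette is driven by the human CMV immediate-early enhancer and promoter followed by CMV intron A, which generally boosts transcript processing and expression. Downstream, a 1,638-bp Sema3c fragment cloned between retained NotI and AscI sites encodes the "short" version of the protein, truncated at the P1 cleavage site. It is followed in the same orientation by human placental alkaline phosphatase, described in the record as a C-terminal fusion ending in a 6X histidine tag, although the His tag is not separately annotated in the feature table. An SV40 polyadenylation signal terminates the transcript. The AP moiety provides an enzymatic readout for detecting and quantifying the fusion protein, and the His tag allows capture or purification. The associated publication title indicates the construct was made for an extracellular biochemical interaction screen examining neuronal recognition molecules in the retina.
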