Features (pLannotate 1.2.2; 14 found; start..end, strand, type, name):
     25..408     +  enhancer       CMV enhancer: human cytomegalovirus immediate early enhancer
    410..609     +  promoter       CMV promoter: human cytomegalovirus (CMV) immediate early promoter
    748..1573    +  intron         CMV intron A: human cytomegalovirus intron A (Chapman et al., 1991)
   1610..3247    +  CDS            Sema3c (fragment): SEM3C_MOUSE - Also known as Semae, SemE. Experimental evidence at protein level: Swiss-Prot protein existence level 1. Binds to plexin family members and plays an important role in the regulation of developmental processes. Required for normal cardiovascular development during embryogenesis. Functions as attractant for growing axons, and thereby plays an important role in axon growth and axon guidance. From Mus musculus (Mouse).
   3269..4720    +  CDS            SEAP: secreted alkaline phosphatase from human placenta The natural enzyme has a C-terminal transmembrane sequence that is replaced by a GPI anchor.
   4779..4900    +  polyA_signal   SV40 poly(A) signal: SV40 polyadenylation signal
   5109..5697    -  rep_origin     ori: high-copy-number ColE1/pMB1/pBR322/pUC origin of replication
   5868..6728    -  CDS            AmpR: β-lactamase; bla; confers resistance to ampicillin, carbenicillin, and related antibiotics
   6729..6833    -  promoter       AmpR promoter: bla
   6928..6963    +  CDS            rop (fragment): Rop protein, which maintains plasmids at low copy number; rop
   6986..7316    +  promoter       SV40 promoter: SV40 enhancer and early promoter
   7439..7538    +  misc_feature   bom (fragment): basis of mobility region from pBR322
   7566..7994    -  rep_origin     f1 ori (sequence partly withheld): f1 bacteriophage origin of replication; arrow indicates direction of (+) strand synthesis
   7998..8155    -  CDS            lacZα (fragment): LacZα fragment of β-galactosidase; lacZ fragment
>Addgene plasmid #72016 | Sema3c(S)-AP-His | depositor full sequence | sequence record 131202 | Full Sequence
GTCGAGGTCTCGACGGTATCGATTGACATTGATTATTGACTAGCTAGTTATTAATAGTAATCAATTACGG
GGTCATTAGTTCATAGCCCATATATGGAGTTCCGCGTTACATAACTTACGGTAAATGGCCCGCCTGGCTG
ACCGCCCAACGACCCCCGCCCATTGACGTCAATAATGACGTATGTTCCCATAGTAACGCCAATAGGGACT
TTCCATTGACGTCAATGGGTGGAGTATTTACGGTAAACTGCCCACTTGGCAGTACATCAAGTGTATCATA
TGCCAAGTCCGCCCCCTATTGACGTCAATGACGGTAAATGGCCCGCCTGGCATTATGCCCAGTACATGAC
CTTACGGGACTTTCCTACTTGGCAGTACATCTACGTATTAGTCATCGCTATTACCATGGTGATGCGGTTT
TGGCAGTACACCAATGGGCGTGGATAGCGGTTTGACTCACGGGGATTTCCAAGTCTCCACCCCATTGACG
TCAATGGGAGTTTGTTTTGGCACCAAAATCAACGGGACTTTCCAAAATGTCGTAATAACCCCGCCCCGTT
GACGCAAATGGGCGGTAGGCGTGTACGGTGGGAGGTCTATATAAGCAGAGCTCGTTTAGTGAACCGTCAG
ATCGCCTGGAGACGCCATCCACGCTGTTTTGACCTCCATAGAAGACACCGGGACCGATCCAGCCTCCGCG
GCCGGGAACGGTGCATTGGAACGCGGATTCCCCGTGCCAAGAGTGACGTAAGTACCGCCTATAGACTCTA
TAGGCACACCCCTTTGGCTCTTATGCATGCTATACTGTTTTTGGCTTGGGGCCTATACACCCCCGCTTCC
ATATGCTATAGGTGATGGTATAGCTTAGCCTATAGGTGTGGGTTATTGACCATTATTGACCACTCCCCTA
TTGGTGACGATACTTTCCATTACTAATCCATAACATGGCTCTTTGCCACAACTATCTCTATTGGCTATAT
GCCAATACTCTGTCCTTCAGAGACTGACACGGACTCTGTATTTTTACAGGATGGGGTCCCATTTATTATT
TACAAATTCACATATACAACAACGCCGTCCCCCGTGCCCGCAGTTTTTATTAAACATAGCGTGGGATCTC
CACGCGAATCTCGGGTACGTGTTCCGGACATGGGCTCTTCTCCGGTAGCGGCGGAGCTTCCACATCCGAG
CCCTGGTCCCATGCCTCCAGCGGCTCATGGTCGCTCGGCAGCTCCTTGCTCCTAACAGTGGAGGCCAGAC
TTAGGCACAGCACAATGCCCACCACCACCAGTGTGCCGCACAAGGCCGTGGCGGTAGGGTATGTGTCTGA
AAATGAGCTCGGAGATTGGGCTCGCACCGCTGACGCAGATGGAAGACTTAAGGCAGCGGCAGAAGAAGAT
GCAGGCAGCTGAGTTGTTGTATTCTGATAAGAGTCAGAGGTAACTCCCGTTGCGGTGCTGTTAACGGTGG
AGGGCAGTGTAGTCTGAGCAGTACTCGTTGCTGCCGCGCGCGCCACCAGACATAATAGCTGACAGACTAA
CAGACTGTTCCTTTCCATGGGTCTTTTCTGCAGAAGCTTGAATTCTCGAGGATCCGCGGCCGCGCCACCA
TGGCATTCCGGGCGATTTGTGTGTTGGTTGGAGTATTTATTTGTTCCATTTGTGTACGAGGATCTTCCCA
GCCCCAAGCAAGAGTTTATTTAACATTTGATGAGCTTCGAGAAACCAAAACCTCTGAGTACTTTAGTCTG
TCCCACCAGCAGTTAGACTACAGAATATTGCTGATGGATGAAGATCAAGACCGGATATATGTGGGGAGCA
AAGACCACATCCTGTCTTTGAATATCAACAATATCAGTCAAGAACCTTTGAGTGTTTTCTGGCCAGCATC
AACAATCAAAGTTGAAGAGTGCAAAATGGCTGGCAAAGATCCTACACATGGCTGTGGAAATTTCGTCCGG
GTGATTCAGACATTCAACCGTACTCACCTGTATGTCTGTGGGAGTGGAGCGTTCAGCCCAGTGTGCACCT
ACCTGAACCGGGGAAGGAGGTCAGAGGACCAGGTATTCATGATCGACTCTAAGTGTGAATCTGGCAAAGG
ACGATGCTCTTTCAACCCGAATGTGAACACTGTGTCTGTTATGATCAATGAGGAACTCTTCTCAGGAATG
TATATAGACTTCATGGGAACAGATGCTGCTATTTTCCGAAGTTTAACTAAGAGGAATGCAGTTCGAACTG
ATCAACATAATTCAAAATGGCTGAGTGAACCCATGTTTGTGGACGCACATGTGATCCCAGATGGCACTGA
TCCAAATGATGCTAAGGTCTATTTCTTCTTCAAAGAAAGACTGACTGACAACAATAGGAGCACAAAACAG
ATTCATTCCATGATTGCAAGAATATGCCCTAATGACACTGGTGGACAACGTAGTCTTGTCAACAAGTGGA
CCACATTCTTAAAGGCAAGACTTGTATGCTCAGTCACAGATGAAGATGGCCCAGAGACACATTTTGATGA
ACTAGAGGATGTCTTTCTGCTGGAAACTGACAATCCAAGGACAACACTCGTGTATGGCATCTTCACCACA
TCAAGCTCTGTTTTTAAGGGATCGGCAGTGTGTGTGTATCATTTATCTGATATACAGACTGTATTCAATG
GGCCCTTTGCCCACAAGGAAGGGCCCAATCACCAGCTGATCTCCTATCAAGGTAGAATCCCATATCCTCG
CCCAGGAACTTGCCCAGGAGGGGCCTTTACACCCAATATGAGAACCACCAAGGACTTCCCAGATGACGTT
GTCACTTTTATTCGGAACCACCCTCTCATGTACAATTCCATCTACCCCATCCACAGAAGGCCTCTGATAG
TCCGCATAGGCACTGACTACAAGTACACAAAGATTGCTGTGGACCGTGTCAACGCTGCTGATGGGAGATA
CCACGTTCTGTTTCTGGGCACAGATCGGGGCACCGTGCAGAAGGTCGTAGTCCTTCCTACCAATAGCTCT
GCCAGTGGGGAACTCATCCTGGAGGAGCTGGAAGTCTTCAAGAATCATGTTCCCATAACAACAATGAAAA
TCTCATCCAAAAAGCAACAGTTGTACGTGAGCTCCAATGAGGGGGTTTCCCAAGTCTCTCTGCATCGCTG
CCATATCTACGGCACAGCCTGTGCGGACTGCTGCTTGGCGAGGGATCCATACTGTGCCTGGGATGGCCAC
TCTTGCTCTAGGTTCTACCCCACTGGGGGCGCGCCTGGATCTTCCGGAATCATCCCAGTTGAGGAGGAGA
ACCCGGACTTCTGGAACCGCGAGGCAGCCGAGGCCCTGGGTGCCGCCAAGAAGCTGCAGCCTGCACAGAC
AGCCGCCAAGAACCTCATCATCTTCCTGGGCGATGGGATGGGGGTGTCTACGGTGACAGCTGCCAGGATC
CTAAAAGGGCAGAAGAAGGACAAACTGGGGCCTGAGATACCCCTGGCCATGGACCGCTTCCCATATGTGG
CTCTGTCCAAGACATACAATGTAGACAAACATGTGCCAGACAGTGGAGCCACAGCCACGGCCTACCTGTG
CGGGGTCAAGGGCAACTTCCAGACCATTGGCTTGAGTGCAGCCGCCCGCTTTAACCAGTGCAACACGACA
CGCGGCAACGAGGTCATCTCCGTGATGAATCGGGCCAAGAAAGCAGGGAAGTCAGTGGGAGTGGTAACCA
CCACACGAGTGCAGCACGCCTCGCCAGCCGGCACCTACGCCCACACGGTGAACCGCAACTGGTACTCGGA
CGCCGACGTGCCTGCCTCGGCCCGCCAGGAGGGGTGCCAGGACATCGCTACGCAGCTCATCTCCAACATG
GACATTGACGTGATCCTAGGTGGGGGCCGAAAGTACATGTTTCGCATGGGAACCCCAGACCCTGAGTACC
CAGATGACTACAGCCAAGGTGGGACCAGGCTGGACGGGAAGAATCTGGTGCAGGAATGGCTGGCGAAGCG
CCAGGGTGCCCGGTACGTGTGGAACCGCACTGAGCTCATGCAGGCTTCCCTGGACCCGTCTGTGGCCCAT
CTCATGGGTCTCTTTGAGCCTGGAGACATGAAATACGAGATCCACCGAGACTCCACACTGGACCCCTCCC
TGATGGAGATGACAGAGGCTGCCCTGCGCCTGCTGAGCAGGAACCCCCGCGGCTTCTTCCTCTTCGTGGA
GGGTGGTCGCATCGACCATGGTCATCATGAAAGCAGGGCTTACCGGGCACTGACTGAGACGATCATGTTC
GACGACGCCATTGAGAGGGCGGGCCAGCTCACCAGCGAGGAGGACACGCTGAGCCTCGTCACTGCCGACC
ACTCCCACGTCTTCTCCTTCGGAGGCTACCCCCTGCGAGGGAGCTCCATCTTCGGGCTGGCCCCTGGCAA
GGCCCGGGACAGGAAGGCCTACACGGTCCTCCTATACGGAAACGGTCCAGGCTATGTGCTCAAGGACGGC
GCCCGGCCGGATGTTACCGAGAGCGAGAGCGGGAGCCCCGAGTATCGGCAGCAGTCAGCAGTGCCCCTGG
ACGAAGAGACCCACGCAGGCGAGGACGTGGCGGTGTTCGCGCGCGGCCCGCAGGCGCACCTGGTTCACGG
CGTGCAGGAGCAGACCTTCATAGCGCACGTCATGGCCTTCGCCGCCTGCCTGGAGCCCTACACCGCCTGC
GACCTGGCGCCCCCCGCCGGCACCACCGACGCCGCGCACCCGGGTCATCATCACCATCACCATTAATCTA
GAGATCTTATTAAAGCAGAACTTGTTTATTGCAGCTTATAATGGTTACAAATAAAGCAATAGCATCACAA
ATTTCACAAATAAAGCATTTTTTTCACTGCATTCTAGTTGTGGTTTGTCCAAACTCATCAATGTATCTTA
TCATGTCTGGTCGACTCTAGCTAGACTCTTCCGCTTCCTCGCTCACTGACTCGCTGCGCTCGGTCGTTCG
GCTGCGGCGAGCGGTATCAGCTCACTCAAAGGCGGTAATACGGTTATCCACAGAATCAGGGGATAACGCA
GGAAAGAACATGTGAGCAAAAGGCCAGCAAAAGGCCAGGAACCGTAAAAAGGCCGCGTTGCTGGCGTTTT
TCCATAGGCTCCGCCCCCCTGACGAGCATCACAAAAATCGACGCTCAAGTCAGAGGTGGCGAAACCCGAC
AGGACTATAAAGATACCAGGCGTTTCCCCCTGGAAGCTCCCTCGTGCGCTCTCCTGTTCCGACCCTGCCG
CTTACCGGATACCTGTCCGCCTTTCTCCCTTCGGGAAGCGTGGCGCTTTCTCATAGCTCACGCTGTAGGT
ATCTCAGTTCGGTGTAGGTCGTTCGCTCCAAGCTGGGCTGTGTGCACGAACCCCCCGTTCAGCCCGACCG
CTGCGCCTTATCCGGTAACTATCGTCTTGAGTCCAACCCGGTAAGACACGACTTATCGCCACTGGCAGCA
GCCACTGGTAACAGGATTAGCAGAGCGAGGTATGTAGGCGGTGCTACAGAGTTCTTGAAGTGGTGGCCTA
ACTACGGCTACACTAGAAGAACAGTATTTGGTATCTGCGCTCTGCTGAAGCCAGTTACCTTCGGAAAAAG
AGTTGGTAGCTCTTGATCCGGCAAACAAACCACCGCTGGTAGCGGTGGTTTTTTTGTTTGCAAGCAGCAG
ATTACGCGCAGAAAAAAAGGATCTCAAGAAGATCCTTTGATCTTTTCTACGGGGTCTGACGCTCAGTGGA
ACGAAAACTCACGTTAAGGGATTTTGGTCATGAGATTATCAAAAAGGATCTTCACCTAGATCCTTTTAAA
TTAAAAATGAAGTTTTAAATCAATCTAAAGTATATATGAGTAAACTTGGTCTGACAGTTACCAATGCTTA
ATCAGTGAGGCACCTATCTCAGCGATCTGTCTATTTCGTTCATCCATAGTTGCCTGACTCCCCGTCGTGT
AGATAACTACGATACGGGAGGGCTTACCATCTGGCCCCAGTGCTGCAATGATACCGCGAGACCCACGCTC
ACCGGCTCCAGATTTATCAGCAATAAACCAGCCAGCCGGAAGGGCCGAGCGCAGAAGTGGTCCTGCAACT
TTATCCGCCTCCATCCAGTCTATTAATTGTTGCCGGGAAGCTAGAGTAAGTAGTTCGCCAGTTAATAGTT
TGCGCAACGTTGTTGCCATTGCTACAGGCATCGTGGTGTCACGCTCGTCGTTTGGTATGGCTTCATTCAG
CTCCGGTTCCCAACGATCAAGGCGAGTTACATGATCCCCCATGTTGTGCAAAAAAGCGGTTAGCTCCTTC
GGTCCTCCGATCGTTGTCAGAAGTAAGTTGGCCGCAGTGTTATCACTCATGGTTATGGCAGCACTGCATA
ATTCTCTTACTGTCATGCCATCCGTAAGATGCTTTTCTGTGACTGGTGAGTACTCAACCAAGTCATTCTG
AGAATAGTGTATGCGGCGACCGAGTTGCTCTTGCCCGGCGTCAATACGGGATAATACCGCGCCACATAGC
AGAACTTTAAAAGTGCTCATCATTGGAAAACGTTCTTCGGGGCGAAAACTCTCAAGGATCTTACCGCTGT
TGAGATCCAGTTCGATGTAACCCACTCGTGCACCCAACTGATCTTCAGCATCTTTTACTTTCACCAGCGT
TTCTGGGTGAGCAAAAACAGGAAGGCAAAATGCCGCAAAAAAGGGAATAAGGGCGACACGGAAATGTTGA
ATACTCATACTCTTCCTTTTTCAATATTATTGAAGCATTTATCAGGGTTATTGTCTCATGAGCGGATACA
TATTTGAATGTATTTAGAAAAATAAACAAATAGGGGTTCCGCGCACATTTCCCCGAAAAGTGCCACCTGA
CGTCTAAGAAACCATTATTATCATGACATTAACCTATAAAAATAGGCGTATCACGAGGCCCTTTCGTCTC
GCGCGTTTCGGTGATGACGGTGAAAACCTCTGACACATGCAGCTCCCGGAGGAATGTGTGTCAGTTAGGG
TGTGGAAAGTCCCCAGGCTCCCCAGGCAGGCAGAAGTATGCAAAGCATGCATCTCAATTAGTCAGCAACC
AGGTGTGGAAAGTCCCCAGGCTCCCCAGCAGGCAGAAGTATGCAAAGCATGCATCTCAATTAGTCAGCAA
CCATAGTCCCGCCCCTAACTCCGCCCATCCCGCCCCTAACTCCGCCCAGTTCCGCCCATTCTCCGCCCCA
TGGCTGACTAATTTTTTTTATTTATGCAGAGGCCGAGGCCGCCTCTGCCTCTGAGCTATTCCAGAAGTAG
TGAGGAGGCTTTTTTGGAGGCCTAGGCTTTTGCAAAAAGCTCCCGGGAGCTTGTATATCCATTTTCGTCC
CGGAGACGGTCACAGCTTGTCTGTAAGCGGATGCCGGGAGCAGACAAGCCCGTCAGGGCGCGTCAGCGGG
TGTTGGCGGGTGTCGGGGCTGGCTTAACTATGCGGCATCAGAGCAGATTGTACTGAGAGTGCACCATATG
CGGTGTGAAATACCGCACAGATGCGTAAGGAGAAAATACCGCATCAGGAAATTGTAAGCGTTAATATTTT
GTTAAAATTCGCGTTAAATTTTTGTTAAATCAGCTCATTTTTTAACCAATAGGCCGAAATCGGCAAAATC
CCTTATAAATCAAAAGAATAGACCGAGATAGGGT
[37 nt withheld, positions 7665-7701]
AAAGAACGTGGACTCCAACGTCAAAGG
[49 nt withheld, positions 7729-7777]
T
[91 nt withheld, positions 7779-7869]
G
[124 nt withheld, positions 7871-7994]
CCATTCGCCATTCAGGCTGCGCAACTGTTGGGAAGGGCGATCGGTGCGGGCCTCTTCGCTATTACGCCAG
CTGGCGAAAGGGGGATGTGCTGCAAGGCGATTAAGTTGGGTAACGCCAGGGTTTTCCCAGTCACGACGTT
GTAAAACGACGGCCAGTGAATT
