>Addgene plasmid #72016 | Sema3c(S)-AP-His | addgene partial sequence | sequence record 135254 | pMRB101-F 5'-aagatgcaggcagctgagtt-3'
CGTTGCGGTGCTGTTAACGGTGGAGGGCAGTGTAGTCTGAGCAGTACTCGTTGCTGCCGCGCGCGCCACC
AGACATAATAGCTGACAGACTAACAGACTGTTCCTTTCCATGGGTCTTTTCTGCAGAAGCTTGAATTCTC
GAGGATCCGCGGCCGCGCCACCATGGCATTCCGGGCGATTTGTGTGTTGGTTGGAGTATTTATTTGTTCC
ATTTGTGTACGAGGATCTTCCCAGCCCCAAGCAAGAGTTTATTTAACATTTGATGAGCTTCGAGAAACCA
AAACCTCTGAGTACTTTAGTCTGTCCCACCAGCAGTTAGACTACAGAATATTGCTGATGGATGAAGATCA
AGACCGGATATATGTGGGGAGCAAAGACCACATCCTGTCTTTGAATATCAACAATATCAGTCAAGAACCT
TTGAGTGTTTTCTGGCCAGCATCAACAATCAAAGTTGAAGAGTGCAAAATGGCTGGCAAAGATCCTACAC
ATGGCTGTGGAAATTTCGTCCGGGTGATTCAGACATTCAACCGTACTCACCTGTATGTCTGTGGGAGTGG
AGCGTTCAGCCCAGTGTGCACCTACCTGAACCGGGGAAGGAGGTCAGAGGACCAGGTATTCATGATCGAC
TCTAAGTGTGAATCTGGCAAAGGACGATGCTCTTTCAACCCGAATGTGAACACTGTGTCTGTTATGATCA
ATGAGGAACTCTTCTCAGGAATGTATATAGACTTCATGGGAACAGATGCTGCTATTTTCCGAAGTTTAAC
TAAGAGGAATGCAGTTCGAACTGATCAACATAATTCAA
