>Addgene plasmid #72016 | Sema3c(S)-AP-His | addgene partial sequence | sequence record 137024 | SV40pA-R 5'-GAAATTTGTGATGCTATTGC-3'
ATAAGATCTCTAGATTAATGGTGATGGTGATGATGACCCGGGTGCGCGGCGTCGGTGGTGCCGGCGGGGG
GCGCCAGGTCGCAGGCGGTGTAGGGCTCCAGGCAGGCGGCGAAGGCCATGACGTGCGCTATGAAGGTCTG
CTCCTGCACGCCGTGAACCAGGTGCGCCTGCGGGCCGCGCGCGAACACCGCCACGTCCTCGCCTGCGTGG
GTCTCTTCGTCCAGGGGCACTGCTGACTGCTGCCGATACTCGGGGCTCCCGCTCTCGCTCTCGGTAACAT
CCGGCCGGGCGCCGTCCTTGAGCACATAGCCTGGACCGTTTCCGTATAGGAGGACCGTGTAGGCCTTCCT
GTCCCGGGCCTTGCCAGGGGCCAGCCCGAAGATGGAGCTCCCTCGCAGGGGGTAGCCTCCGAAGGAGAAG
ACGTGGGAGTGGTCGGCAGTGACGAGGCTCAGCGTGTCCTCCTCGCTGGTGAGCTGGCCCGCCCTCTCAA
TGGCGTCGTCGAACATGATCGTCTCAGTCAGTGCCCGGTAAGCCCTGCTTTCATGATGACCATGGTCGAT
GCGACCACCCTCCACGAAGAGGAAGAAGCCGCGGGGGTTCCTGCTCAGCAGGCGCAGGGCAGCCTCTGTC
ATCTCCATCAGGGAGGGGTCCAGTGTGGAGTCTCGG
